Addgene plasmid #195147: SiRES COR1C ACT-DCC-GFP
Purpose: image COR1C
Depositing lab: Gia Voeltz. Depositing organization: University of Colorado, Boulder. Publication: Coronin 1C restricts endosomal branched actin to organize ER contact and endosome fission. Striepen JF, Voeltz GK. J Cell Biol. 2022 Aug 1;221(8). pii: 213342. doi: 10.1083/jcb.202110089. Epub 2022 Jul 8. PubMed 35802042.
Backbone
  Vector backbone: pacGFP1-N1
  Vector type: Mammalian Expression
Growth in bacteria
  Bacterial resistance: Kanamycin, 50 μg/mL
  Growth temperature: 37°C
  Growth strain: DH5alpha
  Copy number: High Copy
Gene/Insert
  Gene/Insert name: CORO1C
  Species: H. sapiens (human)
  Mutation: mutations to make si RNA resistant and remove actin binding + coiled coil
  Entrez Gene: CORO1C (a.k.a. HCRNN4)
  Cloning method: Restriction Enzyme; 5′ cloning site Unknown (unknown if destroyed)
Terms and licenses: Academic/Nonprofit Terms; Industry Terms: Not Available to Industry
How to cite: SiRES COR1C ACT-DCC-GFP was a gift from Gia Voeltz (Addgene plasmid # 195147 ; http://n2t.net/addgene:195147 ; RRID:Addgene_195147)
