[The description below was written by a language model from this plasmid's Addgene catalogue record and pLannotate feature annotations shown in this document.]
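Description:
SiRES COR1C ACT-DCC-GFP is a mammalian expression plasmid of about 6.0 kb built on the pAcGFP1-N1 backbone. It produces a mutant form of human coronin 1C (CORO1C) fused at its C-terminus to AcGFP1, the mammalian codon-optimized Aequorea coerulescens green fluorescent protein. Transcription is driven by the human cytomegalovirus immediate early enhancer and promoter, and the fusion transcript is terminated by the SV40 polyadenylation signal. According to the record, the CORO1C insert carries mutations that make it resistant to siRNA, together with changes that remove actin binding and the coiled-coil region. In line with this, the feature table annotates the coding sequence as a CORO1C fragment rather than the full-length protein. The exact substitutions and deletion boundaries are not stated, and the cloning sites used are recorded as unknown.

The plasmid replicates in E. coli at high copy from a ColE1/pUC-type origin and also carries an f1 origin for single-stranded DNA production. A single NeoR/KanR (aminoglycoside phosphotransferase) cassette sits behind tandem bacterial (bla) and SV40 early promoters and ends in the HSV TK polyadenylation signal. It provides kanamycin selection in bacteria and can provide G418 selection in mammalian cells. The short large T antigen, ble and bGH poly(A) fragments in the automated annotation appear to be backbone remnants or partial matches rather than functional elements.

The stated purpose is imaging COR1C. The siRNA-resistant design suggests expressing the fluorescent mutant in cells depleted of endogenous CORO1C, so that the contribution of the actin-binding and coiled-coil regions to its localization and function can be assessed, although the record does not describe this use explicitly.
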