Features (pLannotate 1.2.2; 15 found; start..end, strand, type, name):
     61..364     +  enhancer       CMV enhancer: human cytomegalovirus immediate early enhancer
    365..568     +  promoter       CMV promoter: human cytomegalovirus (CMV) immediate early promoter
    591..618     +  misc_feature   MCS (fragment): multiple cloning site
    619..1950    +  CDS            CORO1C (fragment): COR1C_HUMAN - Also known as CRN2 From Homo sapiens (Human).
   1966..2685    +  CDS            AcGFP1: Aequorea coerulescens GFP mammalian codon-optimized
   2701..2784    +  CDS            large T antigen (fragment): large T antigen from SV40 (simian virus 40)
   2807..2928    +  polyA_signal   SV40 poly(A) signal: SV40 polyadenylation signal
   2962..3390    -  rep_origin     f1 ori (sequence partly withheld): f1 bacteriophage origin of replication; arrow indicates direction of (+) strand synthesis
   3417..3521    +  promoter       AmpR promoter: bla
   3523..3880    +  promoter       SV40 promoter: SV40 enhancer and early promoter
   3915..4709    +  CDS            NeoR/KanR: aminoglycoside phosphotransferase from Tn5; aph(3')-II (or nptII); confers resistance to neomycin, kanamycin, and G418 (Geneticin®)
   4730..4882    +  CDS            ble (fragment): BLE_KLEPN - Experimental evidence at protein level: Swiss-Prot protein existence level 1. Binding protein with a strong affinity to the bleomycin family of antibiotics. Binds to CL990; an antimitotic-antibiotic compound. From Klebsiella pneumoniae.
   4941..4988    +  polyA_signal   HSV TK poly(A) signal: herpes simplex virus thymidine kinase polyadenylation signal (Cole and Stacy, 1985)
   5079..5095    -  polyA_signal   bGH poly(A) signal (fragment): bovine growth hormone polyadenylation signal
   5317..5905    +  rep_origin     ori: high-copy-number ColE1/pMB1/pBR322/pUC origin of replication
>Addgene plasmid #195147 | SiRES COR1C ACT-DCC-GFP | addgene full sequence | sequence record 384377 | Addgene NGS Result
TAGTTATTAATAGTAATCAATTACGGGGTCATTAGTTCATAGCCCATATATGGAGTTCCGCGTTACATAA
CTTACGGTAAATGGCCCGCCTGGCTGACCGCCCAACGACCCCCGCCCATTGACGTCAATAATGACGTATG
TTCCCATAGTAACGCCAATAGGGACTTTCCATTGACGTCAATGGGTGGAGTATTTACGGTAAACTGCCCA
CTTGGCAGTACATCAAGTGTATCATATGCCAAGTACGCCCCCTATTGACGTCAATGACGGTAAATGGCCC
GCCTGGCATTATGCCCAGTACATGACCTTATGGGACTTTCCTACTTGGCAGTACATCTACGTATTAGTCA
TCGCTATTACCATGGTGATGCGGTTTTGGCAGTACATCAATGGGCGTGGATAGCGGTTTGACTCACGGGG
ATTTCCAAGTCTCCACCCCATTGACGTCAATGGGAGTTTGTTTTGGCACCAAAATCAACGGGACTTTCCA
AAATGTCGTAACAACTCCGCCCCATTGACGCAAATGGGCGGTAGGCGTGTACGGTGGGAGGTCTATATAA
GCAGAGCTGGTTTAGTGAACCGTCAGATCCGCTAGCGCTACCGGACTCAGATCTCGAGATGAGGCGAGTG
GTACGACAGAGTAAATTCCGCCACGTGTTTGGGCAAGCGGTGAAGAATGACCAGTGCTATGATGACATCG
ACGTTTCTCGTGTGACCTGGGATAGTTCCTTTTGTGCTGTCAATCCCAGATTTGTTGCCATAATCATAGA
GGCAAGTGGGGGAGGAGCGTTCCTTGTCCTCCCTCTGCATAAAACCGGGCGCATCGACAAATCTTACCCT
ACAGTATGTGGCCACACAGGACCAGTGCTGGACATAGACTGGTGCCCACATAACGATCAGGTCATTGCCA
GCGGTTCAGAGGACTGCACGGTCATGGTATGGCAGATCCCAGAAAATGGACTCACCCTTTCCCTGACTGA
ACCTGTGGTGATTTTGGAAGGCCACTCAAAGAGAGTCGGCATCGTGGCTTGGCATCCAACGGCCCGCAAT
GTGCTTCTTAGTGCAGGCTGTGATAATGCCATTATCATCTGGAATGTGGGAACAGGGGAAGCCCTTATAA
ACTTGGACGATATGCATTCAGACATGATTTACAATGTGAGCTGGAACCGGAATGGCAGTCTGATCTGCAC
AGCTTCCAAAGACAAGAAAGTGAGAGTCATTGATCCCAGGAAACAAGAGATTGTTGCTGAGAAGGAGAAA
GCACATGAAGGAGCAAGACCCATGAGAGCCATCTTCCTGGCCGATGGCAATGTCTTCACCACTGGGTTCA
GCCGCATGAGCGAGCGGCAGCTGGCTCTCTGGAATCCGAAAAATATGCAGGAACCAATTGCTCTTCATGA
GATGGACACTAGCAATGGGGTGTTGCTGCCTTTCTATGACCCTGACACCAGCATCATTTACTTATGTGGA
AAGGGTGACAGCAGTATTCGCTATTTTGAGATCACGGATGAATCCCCGTACGTCCACTACCTCAACACAT
TCAGCAGCAAGGAGCCTCAGAGAGGGATGGGTTACATGCCCAAGAGGGGACTTGATGTTAACAAATGTGA
GATTGCCAGATTCTTCAAACTTCATGAGAGAAAGTGTGAACCTATTATTATGACTGTTCCCAGGAAGTCT
GACCTTTTCCAAGATGACCTGTATCCTGACACAGCGGGGCCAGAGGCCGCGCTGGAGGCAGAAGAGTGGT
TCGAAGGCAAGAATGCAGACCCAATCCTCATCTCCTTGAAGCACGGGTACATTCCAGGCAAAAATAGAGA
CCTGAAAGTCGTCAAGAAGAACATTCTGGATAGCAAGCCCACTGCAAACGAGGAGTGCGACCTGATCAGC
ATCCCCGAGGAAACCACAGACACGGCCAGTGTGCAAAATGAAGCCAAGTTGGATGAGATTCGGGATCCAC
CGGTCATGGTGAGCAAGGGCGCCGAGCTGTTCACCGGCATCGTGCCCATCCTGATCGAGCTGAATGGCGA
TGTGAATGGCCACAAGTTCAGCGTGAGCGGCGAGGGCGAGGGCGATGCCACCTACGGCAAGCTGACCCTG
AAGTTCATCTGCACCACCGGCAAGCTGCCTGTGCCCTGGCCCACCCTGGTGACCACCCTGAGCTACGGCG
TGCAGTGCTTCTCACGCTACCCCGATCACATGAAGCAGCACGACTTCTTCAAGAGCGCCATGCCTGAGGG
CTACATCCAGGAGCGCACCATCTTCTTCGAGGATGACGGCAACTACAAGTCGCGCGCCGAGGTGAAGTTC
GAGGGCGATACCCTGGTGAATCGCATCGAGCTGACCGGCACCGATTTCAAGGAGGATGGCAACATCCTGG
GCAATAAGATGGAGTACAACTACAACGCCCACAATGTGTACATCATGACCGACAAGGCCAAGAATGGCAT
CAAGGTGAACTTCAAGATCCGCCACAACATCGAGGATGGCAGCGTGCAGCTGGCCGACCACTACCAGCAG
AATACCCCCATCGGCGATGGCCCTGTGCTGCTGCCCGATAACCACTACCTGTCCACCCAGAGCGCCCTGT
CCAAGGACCCCAACGAGAAGCGCGATCACATGATCTACTTCGGCTTCGTGACCGCCGCCGCCATCACCCA
CGGCATGGATGAGCTGTACAAGTGAGCGGCCGCGACTCTAGATCATAATCAGCCATACCACATTTGTAGA
GGTTTTACTTGCTTTAAAAAACCTCCCACACCTCCCCCTGAACCTGAAACATAAAATGAATGCAATTGTT
GTTGTTAACTTGTTTATTGCAGCTTATAATGGTTACAAATAAAGCAATAGCATCACAAATTTCACAAATA
AAGCATTTTTTTCACTGCATTCTAGTTGTGGTTTGTCCAAACTCATCAATGTATCTTAAGGCGTAAATTG
TAAGCGTTAATATTTTGTTAAAATTCGCGTTAAATTTTTGTTAAATCAGCTCATTTTTTAACCAATAGGC
CGAAATCGGCAAAATCCCTTATAAATCAAAAGAATAGACCGAGATAGGGT
[37 nt withheld, positions 3061-3097]
AAAGAACGTGGACTCCAACGTCAAAGG
[49 nt withheld, positions 3125-3173]
T
[91 nt withheld, positions 3175-3265]
G
[124 nt withheld, positions 3267-3390]
CAGGTGGCACTTTTCGGGGAAATGTGCGCGGAACCCCTATTTGTTTATTTTTCTAAATACATTCAAATAT
GTATCCGCTCATGAGACAATAACCCTGATAAATGCTTCAATAATATTGAAAAAGGAAGAGTCCTGAGGCG
GAAAGAACCAGCTGTGGAATGTGTGTCAGTTAGGGTGTGGAAAGTCCCCAGGCTCCCCAGCAGGCAGAAG
TATGCAAAGCATGCATCTCAATTAGTCAGCAACCAGGTGTGGAAAGTCCCCAGGCTCCCCAGCAGGCAGA
AGTATGCAAAGCATGCATCTCAATTAGTCAGCAACCATAGTCCCGCCCCTAACTCCGCCCATCCCGCCCC
TAACTCCGCCCAGTTCCGCCCATTCTCCGCCCCATGGCTGACTAATTTTTTTTATTTATGCAGAGGCCGA
GGCCGCCTCGGCCTCTGAGCTATTCCAGAAGTAGTGAGGAGGCTTTTTTGGAGGCCTAGGCTTTTGCAAA
GATCGATCAAGAGACAGGATGAGGATCGTTTCGCATGATTGAACAAGATGGATTGCACGCAGGTTCTCCG
GCCGCTTGGGTGGAGAGGCTATTCGGCTATGACTGGGCACAACAGACAATCGGCTGCTCTGATGCCGCCG
TGTTCCGGCTGTCAGCGCAGGGGCGCCCGGTTCTTTTTGTCAAGACCGACCTGTCCGGTGCCCTGAATGA
ACTGCAAGACGAGGCAGCGCGGCTATCGTGGCTGGCCACGACGGGCGTTCCTTGCGCAGCTGTGCTCGAC
GTTGTCACTGAAGCGGGAAGGGACTGGCTGCTATTGGGCGAAGTGCCGGGGCAGGATCTCCTGTCATCTC
ACCTTGCTCCTGCCGAGAAAGTATCCATCATGGCTGATGCAATGCGGCGGCTGCATACGCTTGATCCGGC
TACCTGCCCATTCGACCACCAAGCGAAACATCGCATCGAGCGAGCACGTACTCGGATGGAAGCCGGTCTT
GTCGATCAGGATGATCTGGACGAAGAGCATCAGGGGCTCGCGCCAGCCGAACTGTTCGCCAGGCTCAAGG
CGAGCATGCCCGACGGCGAGGATCTCGTCGTGACCCATGGCGATGCCTGCTTGCCGAATATCATGGTGGA
AAATGGCCGCTTTTCTGGATTCATCGACTGTGGCCGGCTGGGTGTGGCGGACCGCTATCAGGACATAGCG
TTGGCTACCCGTGATATTGCTGAAGAGCTTGGCGGCGAATGGGCTGACCGCTTCCTCGTGCTTTACGGTA
TCGCCGCTCCCGATTCGCAGCGCATCGCCTTCTATCGCCTTCTTGACGAGTTCTTCTGAGCGGGACTCTG
GGGTTCGAAATGACCGACCAAGCGACGCCCAACCTGCCATCACGAGATTTCGATTCCACCGCCGCCTTCT
ATGAAAGGTTGGGCTTCGGAATCGTTTTCCGGGACGCCGGCTGGATGATCCTCCAGCGCGGGGATCTCAT
GCTGGAGTTCTTCGCCCACCCTAGGGGGAGGCTAACTGAAACACGGAAGGAGACAATACCGGAAGGAACC
CGCGCTATGACGGCAATAAAAAGACAGAATAAAACGCACGGTGTTGGGTCGTTTGTTCATAAACGCGGGG
TTCGGTCCCAGGGCTGGCACTCTGTCGATACCCCACCGAGACCCCATTGGGGCCAATACGCCCGCGTTTC
TTCCTTTTCCCCACCCCACCCCCCAAGTTCGGGTGAAGGCCCAGGGCTCGCAGCCAACGTCGGGGCGGCA
GGCCCTGCCATAGCCTCAGGTTACTCATATATACTTTAGATTGATTTAAAACTTCATTTTTAATTTAAAA
GGATCTAGGTGAAGATCCTTTTTGATAATCTCATGACCAAAATCCCTTAACGTGAGTTTTCGTTCCACTG
AGCGTCAGACCCCGTAGAAAAGATCAAAGGATCTTCTTGAGATCCTTTTTTTCTGCGCGTAATCTGCTGC
TTGCAAACAAAAAAACCACCGCTACCAGCGGTGGTTTGTTTGCCGGATCAAGAGCTACCAACTCTTTTTC
CGAAGGTAACTGGCTTCAGCAGAGCGCAGATACCAAATACTGTTCTTCTAGTGTAGCCGTAGTTAGGCCA
CCACTTCAAGAACTCTGTAGCACCGCCTACATACCTCGCTCTGCTAATCCTGTTACCAGTGGCTGCTGCC
AGTGGCGATAAGTCGTGTCTTACCGGGTTGGACTCAAGACGATAGTTACCGGATAAGGCGCAGCGGTCGG
GCTGAACGGGGGGTTCGTGCACACAGCCCAGCTTGGAGCGAACGACCTACACCGAACTGAGATACCTACA
GCGTGAGCTATGAGAAAGCGCCACGCTTCCCGAAGGGAGAAAGGCGGACAGGTATCCGGTAAGCGGCAGG
GTCGGAACAGGAGAGCGCACGAGGGAGCTTCCAGGGGGAAACGCCTGGTATCTTTATAGTCCTGTCGGGT
TTCGCCACCTCTGACTTGAGCGTCGATTTTTGTGATGCTCGTCAGGGGGGCGGAGCCTATGGAAAAACGC
CAGCAACGCGGCCTTTTTACGGTTCCTGGCCTTTTGCTGGCCTTTTGCTCACATGTTCTTTCCTGCGTTA
TCCCCTGATTCTGTGGATAACCGTATTACCGCCATGCAT
